Addgene plasmid #227005: pcDNA-Sga-Cas9
Purpose: Mammalian expression of Nuclease active S. gallolyticus Cas9
Depositing lab: Charles Gersbach. Depositing organization: Duke University. Publication: Characterization of diverse Cas9 orthologs for genome and epigenome editing. Butterfield GL, Rohm D, Roberts A, Nethery MA, Rizzo AJ, Morone DJ, Garnier L, Iglesias N, Barrangou R, Gersbach CA. Proc Natl Acad Sci U S A. 2025 Mar 18;122(11):e2417674122. doi: 10.1073/pnas.2417674122. Epub 2025 Mar 12. PubMed 40073054.
Backbone
  Vector backbone: pcDNA3.1
  Vector type: Mammalian Expression, CRISPR
Growth in bacteria
  Bacterial resistance: Ampicillin, 100 μg/mL
  Growth temperature: 37°C
  Growth strain: DH5alpha
  Copy number: High Copy
Gene/Insert
  Gene/Insert name: Cas9
  Species: S. gallolyticus
  Promoter: CMV
  Tag / fusion protein: 3xFLAG, SV40 NLS (N terminal on insert)
  Cloning method: Gene Synthesis
  Sequencing primers: 5′ n/a
Terms and licenses: Academic/Nonprofit Terms; Industry Terms: Not Available to Industry
How to cite: pcDNA-Sga-Cas9 was a gift from Charles Gersbach (Addgene plasmid # 227005 ; http://n2t.net/addgene:227005 ; RRID:Addgene_227005)
