[The description below was written by a language model from this plasmid's Addgene catalogue record and pLannotate feature annotations shown in this document.]
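Description:
pcDNA-Sga-Cas9 is a mammalian expression plasmid built on the pcDNA3.1 backbone that encodes the nuclease-active Cas9 ortholog from Streptococcus gallolyticus. The full sequence record is 8,865 nt. In bacteria it replicates from a high-copy ColE1/pUC-type origin and is selected with ampicillin through the β-lactamase gene and its native promoter. An f1 phage origin is also present, along with small remnants of lac regulatory sequence and a bom fragment carried over from the backbone.

The synthesized Cas9 open reading frame is driven by the human cytomegalovirus immediate-early enhancer and promoter and terminated by the bovine growth hormone polyadenylation signal. A T7 promoter sits just upstream of the coding region, which in principle allows in vitro transcription. The catalogue lists an N-terminal 3xFLAG epitope and an SV40 nuclear localization signal. The feature table annotates the 3xFLAG tag immediately before the Cas9 coding sequence but does not separately call the NLS, which would fall in the short gap between the tag and the nuclease. The automated annotation matches the insert to a related streptococcal Cas9 rather than naming the S. gallolyticus protein, reflecting homology among type II orthologs. A brief hit labelled as a truncated HIV-1 LTR next to the CMV promoter is probably an annotation artefact rather than a functional viral element.

A second cassette places the neomycin phosphotransferase gene under the SV40 early promoter with an SV40 polyadenylation signal, permitting G418 selection of transfected mammalian cells. No guide RNA cassette is annotated, so a matching guide must be supplied separately. The plasmid is intended for expressing this ortholog in mammalian cells, in the context of comparing diverse Cas9 proteins for genome and epigenome editing.
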