Features (pLannotate 1.2.2; 21 found; start..end, strand, type, name):
     28..80      -  misc_feature   bom (fragment): basis of mobility region from pBR322
    235..614     +  enhancer       CMV enhancer: human cytomegalovirus immediate early enhancer
    615..818     +  promoter       CMV promoter: human cytomegalovirus (CMV) immediate early promoter
    814..847     +  LTR            5' LTR (truncated) (fragment): truncated 5' long terminal repeat (LTR) from HIV-1
    863..881     +  promoter       T7 promoter: promoter for bacteriophage T7 RNA polymerase
    907..972     +  CDS            3xFLAG: three tandem FLAG® epitope tags, followed by an enterokinase cleavage site
   1033..4392    +  CDS            cas9-1: CAS9A_STRTD - Also known as csn1. Experimental evidence at protein level: Swiss-Prot protein existence level 1. CRISPR (clustered regularly interspaced short palindromic repeat) is an adaptive immune system that provides protection against mobile genetic elements (viruses, transposable elements and conjugative plasmids). CRISPR clusters contain spacers, sequences complementary to antecedent mobile elements, and target invading nucleic acids. CRISPR clusters are transcribed and processed into CRISPR RNA (crRNA). In type II CRISPR systems correct processing of pre-crRNA requires a trans- encoded
   4462..4686    +  polyA_signal   bGH poly(A) signal: bovine growth hormone polyadenylation signal
   4690..4711    +  promoter       SV40 promoter (fragment): SV40 enhancer and early promoter
   4732..5160    +  rep_origin     f1 ori (sequence partly withheld): f1 bacteriophage origin of replication; arrow indicates direction of (+) strand synthesis
   5174..5503    +  promoter       SV40 promoter: SV40 enhancer and early promoter
   5570..6361    +  CDS            neo: KKA2_KLEPN - Also known as kan, nptII. Experimental evidence at protein level: Swiss-Prot protein existence level 1. Resistance to kanamycin, neomycin, paromomycin, ribostamycin, butirosin and gentamicin B. From Klebsiella pneumoniae.
   6385..6543    +  CDS            ble (fragment): BLE_KLEPN - Experimental evidence at protein level: Swiss-Prot protein existence level 1. Binding protein with a strong affinity to the bleomycin family of antibiotics. Binds to CL990; an antimitotic-antibiotic compound. From Klebsiella pneumoniae.
   6538..6659    +  polyA_signal   SV40 poly(A) signal: SV40 polyadenylation signal
   6732..6748    -  protein_bind   lac operator: The lac repressor binds to the lac operator to inhibit transcription in E. coli. This inhibition can be relieved by adding lactose or isopropyl-β-D-thiogalactopyranoside (IPTG). lac repressor encoded by lacI
   6756..6786    -  promoter       lac promoter: promoter for the E. coli lac operon
   6801..6822    -  protein_bind   CAP binding site: CAP binding activates transcription in the presence of cAMP. E. coli catabolite activator protein
   6835..6927    -  CDS            lacI (fragment): lac repressor; lacI; The lac repressor binds to the lac operator to inhibit transcription in E. coli. This inhibition can be relieved by adding lactose or isopropyl-β-D-thiogalactopyranoside (IPTG).
   7110..7698    -  rep_origin     ori: high-copy-number ColE1/pMB1/pBR322/pUC origin of replication
   7869..8729    -  CDS            AmpR: β-lactamase; bla; confers resistance to ampicillin, carbenicillin, and related antibiotics
   8730..8834    -  promoter       AmpR promoter: bla
>Addgene plasmid #227005 | pcDNA-Sga-Cas9 | addgene full sequence | sequence record 449963 | Addgene NGS Result
GACGGATCGGGAGATCTCCCGATCCCCTATGGTGCACTCTCAGTACAATCTGCTCTGATGCCGCATAGTT
AAGCCAGTATCTGCTCCCTGCTTGTGTGTTGGAGGTCGCTGAGTAGTGCGCGAGCAAAATTTAAGCTACA
ACAAGGCAAGGCTTGACCGACAATTGCATGAAGAATCTGCTTAGGGTTAGGCGTTTTGCGCTGCTTCGCG
ATGTACGGGCCAGATATACGCGTTGACATTGATTATTGACTAGTTATTAATAGTAATCAATTACGGGGTC
ATTAGTTCATAGCCCATATATGGAGTTCCGCGTTACATAACTTACGGTAAATGGCCCGCCTGGCTGACCG
CCCAACGACCCCCGCCCATTGACGTCAATAATGACGTATGTTCCCATAGTAACGCCAATAGGGACTTTCC
ATTGACGTCAATGGGTGGAGTATTTACGGTAAACTGCCCACTTGGCAGTACATCAAGTGTATCATATGCC
AAGTACGCCCCCTATTGACGTCAATGACGGTAAATGGCCCGCCTGGCATTATGCCCAGTACATGACCTTA
TGGGACTTTCCTACTTGGCAGTACATCTACGTATTAGTCATCGCTATTACCATGGTGATGCGGTTTTGGC
AGTACATCAATGGGCGTGGATAGCGGTTTGACTCACGGGGATTTCCAAGTCTCCACCCCATTGACGTCAA
TGGGAGTTTGTTTTGGCACCAAAATCAACGGGACTTTCCAAAATGTCGTAACAACTCCGCCCCATTGACG
CAAATGGGCGGTAGGCGTGTACGGTGGGAGGTCTATATAAGCAGAGCTCTCTGGCTAACTAGAGAACCCA
CTGCTTACTGGCTTATCGAAATTAATACGACTCACTATAGGGAGACCCAAGCTGGCTAGCGCCATGGACT
ACAAAGACCATGACGGTGATTATAAAGATCATGACATCGATTACAAGGATGACGATGACAAGCACGTTAA
CCCCAAGAAGAAGAGGAAGGTGGGCCGCGGAACCGGTATGACAAACGGCAAAATTCTGGGTCTGGATATC
GGAATCGCTAGCGTTGGCGTGGGAATCATTGAAGCGAAGACAGGTAAAGTCGTCCATGCAAATTCTCGAT
TGTTCTCCGCAGCTAACGCTGAAAACAATGCGGAGAGAAGGGGTTTCAGAGGCTCTAGGCGGCTCAACCG
GCGCAAGAAGCACAGGGTAAAAAGAGTGCGAGATCTCTTTGAGAAATATGAGATCGTGACTGATTTTAGA
AACCTGAATCTGAACCCATATGAGCTGAGAGTGAAAGGACTTACGGAACAGCTCACTAATGAAGAGTTGT
TCGCCGCCCTGCGGACCATCAGCAAACGCCGAGGAATTTCCTACCTTGATGACGCCGAAGATGACAGTAC
CGGTAGCACAGATTATGCCAAGAGCATTGATGAGAACAGGAGACTGCTGAAGACTAAGACACCTGGACAG
ATACAATTGGAACGGCTCGAGAAGTACGGCCAGCTGAGGGGTAACTTCACCGTTTATGACGAAAATGGGG
AGGCCCATAGACTGATAAATGTGTTCTCAACTTCTGACTATGAAAAGGAGGCCCGGAAAATCCTCGAGAC
TCAAGCCGACTACAACAAGAAGATTACAGCCGAGTTTATTGACGATTACGTGGAAATTTTAACCCAGAAA
AGGAAGTATTACCACGGGCCAGGAAATGAAAAGAGCCGCACCGACTATGGGAGATTCAGAACGGATGGAA
CAACCTTAGAGAATATCTTTGGAATCCTTATTGGTAAATGCTCTTTCTATCCTGACGAGTATCGCGCCAG
CAAAGCCTCCTATACCGCTCAGGAGTACAACTTCTTGAATGATTTGAACAATTTGAAGGTTCCGACGGAG
ACTGGCAAGCTGAGTACCGAGCAAAAGGAGGCCCTTGTGGAATTCGCCAAGTCTACTGCAACATTAGGTC
CTGCTAAACTTCTGAAGGAGATTGCCAAAATTTTGGACTGCAAAGTCGATGAAATCAAGGGGTACCGTGA
GGATGATAAAGGGAAACCAGACCTGCACACCTTTGAGCCCTATAGAAAGTTGAAATTCAATCTGGACAGC
GTCAACATTGACGATTTGAGTCGCGAAGTGCTGGACAAGCTGGCAGACATTTTGACACTTAACACTGAAA
GGGAGGGCATTGAGGATGCCATCAGGCATAACCTGCCCAACCAATTTACTGAGGGCCAGATCTCCGAAAT
CATCAAGGTGCGCAAAAGCCAGAGCACTGCTTTCAACAAGGGGTGGCACAGCTTCTCTGCCAAGCTCATG
AACGAATTGATTCCCGAGCTCTATGCCACAAGCGACGAACAGATGACTATACTTACTCGGCTGGAGAAAT
TTAAGGTCAATAAAAAATCCTCCAAAAACACCAAGACGATTGACGAGAAAGAGGTCACTGATGAAATCTA
CAATCCAGTTGTAGCCAAGTCTGTCCGGCAAACGATCAAGATCATTAACGCTGCTGTGAAGAAATATGGA
GACTTTGATAAGATTGTGATTGAAATGCCTCGCGACAAGAATGCGGACGATGAGAAGAAGTTTATCGATA
AGAGAAACAAAGAAAATAAGAAAGAAAAGGATGATGCCCTGAAGCGGGCAGCTTACCTTTATAATGGAAC
CGATAAGCTGCCAGATGAGGTGTTTCACGGAAACAAGCAACTTGAAACCAAGATTCGCCTGTGGTACCAG
CAGGGAGAACGGTGTTTGTACTCAGGCAAGCCTATCCCAATCCAGGAGTTGGTCCACAACTCCAATAACT
TCGAAATCGATCACATTCTGCCCCTGTCCCTGAGTTTTGACGACTCCCTGGCCAACAAGGTGCTTGTGTA
TGCTTGGACCAACCAAGAGAAGGGCCAGAAGACGCCCTACCAGGTGATTGATTCTATGGATGCGGCGTGG
TCCTTTCGCGAGATGAAGGACTATGTGCTCAAGCAAAAAGGCCTCGGCAAAAAGAAACGGGATTATCTTT
TGACCACCGAGAACATTGACAAGATTGAAGTGAAGAAAAAATTCATCGAGCGCAACTTGGTCGATACCAG
ATATGCCTCTAGGGTTGTGCTGAACTCACTGCAGTCTGCTTTGAGAGAGCTGGGTAAAGACACTAAAATT
AGTGTAATCAGGGGCCAGTTCACAAGTCAGCTTAGGCGGAAATGGAAGATCGACAAGTCACGCGAGACAT
ATCATCATCACGCAGTCGACGCACTGATAATTGCAGCTTCAAGTCAGCTCAAGTTGTGGGAGAAACAGGA
TAACCCTATGTTTGTCGACTATGGAAACAATCAGGTCGTCGATAAGCAGACCGGGGAAATTTTAAGTGTG
TCCGATGACGAGTATAAGGAGCTTGTCTTTCAGCCACCGTACCAGGGCTTTGTCAACATGATTAGTAGCA
AGGGTTTTGAGGACGAAATTTTGTTCAGCTACCAGGTCGATTCCAAATACAATAGAAAAGTATCCGACGC
AACCATATATTCTACTCGCAAGGCCAAGATTGGCAAAGATAAGAAGGAAGAGACCTATGTATTGGGGAAG
ATCAAAGACATTTACTCACAAAATGGATTCGACACCTTCATTAAGAAGTACAACAAAGATAAGACACAGT
TTTTGATGTACCAGAAAGATCCACTGACATGGGAAAACGTGATCGAAGTTATACTGCGTGACTACCCCAC
GACTAAAAAGAGTGAGGACGGAAAAAACGACGTGAAGTGCAACCCGTTTGAAGAATACCGGAGAGAAAAC
GGTCTGGTGTGTAAGTACTCTAAGAAAGGAAAGGGGACCCCTATTAAATCCCTCAAATACTACGACAAAA
AACTCGGGAACTGCATCGATATCACCCCGGAAGGTTCCAAAAATGAAGTCGTGCTTCAATCCTTGAATCC
GTGGAGGGCAGATGTGTACTTTAACCCAGAAACCTTGAAGTATGAATTACTGGGACTTAAATACAGTGAT
CTCTCATTTGAAAAGGGCACTGGAAAATACCATATCTCTCAGGAGAAGTACGACGTCATTAAGGAAAAAG
AAGGGATCGGGAAAAAATCCGAGTTCAAGTTCACATTGTATAGGAACGACCTGATCCTTATTAAAGACAC
AGCCAGCGGTGAGCAGGAGATTTACCGATTTCTGTCTAGAACCATGCCTAACGTCAAGCACTATGCGGAG
CTGAAGCCCTATGACAAAGAAAAATTTGATAACGTCCAGGAACTCGTCGAGGCGCTGGGCGAAGCCGACA
AGGTAGGCCGCTGTATAAAGGGGCTGAACAAAAGCAACCTCAGCATCTATAAAGTTAGGACAGATGTGCT
CGGGAACAAATACTTCGTTAAGAAGGAAGGGGACAAGCCCAAGCTGGATTTTAAGAACAATAAAAAGACC
GGTCCTAAGAAAAAGCGGAAAGTGGCTGTTTAAACCGCTGATCAGCCTCGACTGTGCCTTCTAGTTGCCA
GCCATCTGTTGTTTGCCCCTCCCCCGTGCCTTCCTTGACCCTGGAAGGTGCCACTCCCACTGTCCTTTCC
TAATAAAATGAGGAAATTGCATCGCATTGTCTGAGTAGGTGTCATTCTATTCTGGGGGGTGGGGTGGGGC
AGGACAGCAAGGGGGAGGATTGGGAAGACAATAGCAGGCATGCTGGGGATGCGGTGGGCTCTATGGCTTC
TGAGGCGGAAAGAACCAGCTGGGGCTCTAGGGGGTATCCCC
[124 nt withheld, positions 4732-4855]
C
[91 nt withheld, positions 4857-4947]
A
[49 nt withheld, positions 4949-4997]
CCTTTGACGTTGGAGTCCACGTTCTTT
[37 nt withheld, positions 5025-5061]
ACCCTATCTCGGTCTATTCTTTTGATTTATAAGGGATTTTGCCGATTTCGGCCTATTGGTTAAAAAATGA
GCTGATTTAACAAAAATTTAACGCGAATTAATTCTGTGGAATGTGTGTCAGTTAGGGTGTGGAAAGTCCC
CAGGCTCCCCAGCAGGCAGAAGTATGCAAAGCATGCATCTCAATTAGTCAGCAACCAGGTGTGGAAAGTC
CCCAGGCTCCCCAGCAGGCAGAAGTATGCAAAGCATGCATCTCAATTAGTCAGCAACCATAGTCCCGCCC
CTAACTCCGCCCATCCCGCCCCTAACTCCGCCCAGTTCCGCCCATTCTCCGCCCCATGGCTGACTAATTT
TTTTTATTTATGCAGAGGCCGAGGCCGCCTCTGCCTCTGAGCTATTCCAGAAGTAGTGAGGAGGCTTTTT
TGGAGGCCTAGGCTTTTGCAAAAAGCTCCCGGGAGCTTGTATATCCATTTTCGGATCTGATCAAGAGACA
GGATGAGGATCGTTTCGCATGATTGAACAAGATGGATTGCACGCAGGTTCTCCGGCCGCTTGGGTGGAGA
GGCTATTCGGCTATGACTGGGCACAACAGACAATCGGCTGCTCTGATGCCGCCGTGTTCCGGCTGTCAGC
GCAGGGGCGCCCGGTTCTTTTTGTCAAGACCGACCTGTCCGGTGCCCTGAATGAACTGCAGGACGAGGCA
GCGCGGCTATCGTGGCTGGCCACGACGGGCGTTCCTTGCGCAGCTGTGCTCGACGTTGTCACTGAAGCGG
GAAGGGACTGGCTGCTATTGGGCGAAGTGCCGGGGCAGGATCTCCTGTCATCTCACCTTGCTCCTGCCGA
GAAAGTATCCATCATGGCTGATGCAATGCGGCGGCTGCATACGCTTGATCCGGCTACCTGCCCATTCGAC
CACCAAGCGAAACATCGCATCGAGCGAGCACGTACTCGGATGGAAGCCGGTCTTGTCGATCAGGATGATC
TGGACGAAGAGCATCAGGGGCTCGCGCCAGCCGAACTGTTCGCCAGGCTCAAGGCGCGCATGCCCGACGG
CGAGGATCTCGTCGTGACCCATGGCGATGCCTGCTTGCCGAATATCATGGTGGAAAATGGCCGCTTTTCT
GGATTCATCGACTGTGGCCGGCTGGGTGTGGCGGACCGCTATCAGGACATAGCGTTGGCTACCCGTGATA
TTGCTGAAGAGCTTGGCGGCGAATGGGCTGACCGCTTCCTCGTGCTTTACGGTATCGCCGCTCCCGATTC
GCAGCGCATCGCCTTCTATCGCCTTCTTGACGAGTTCTTCTGAGCGGGACTCTGGGGTTCGAAATGACCG
ACCAAGCGACGCCCAACCTGCCATCACGAGATTTCGATTCCACCGCCGCCTTCTATGAAAGGTTGGGCTT
CGGAATCGTTTTCCGGGACGCCGGCTGGATGATCCTCCAGCGCGGGGATCTCATGCTGGAGTTCTTCGCC
CACCCCAACTTGTTTATTGCAGCTTATAATGGTTACAAATAAAGCAATAGCATCACAAATTTCACAAATA
AAGCATTTTTTTCACTGCATTCTAGTTGTGGTTTGTCCAAACTCATCAATGTATCTTATCATGTCTGTAT
ACCGTCGACCTCTAGCTAGAGCTTGGCGTAATCATGGTCATAGCTGTTTCCTGTGTGAAATTGTTATCCG
CTCACAATTCCACACAACATACGAGCCGGAAGCATAAAGTGTAAAGCCTGGGGTGCCTAATGAGTGAGCT
AACTCACATTAATTGCGTTGCGCTCACTGCCCGCTTTCCAGTCGGGAAACCTGTCGTGCCAGCTGCATTA
ATGAATCGGCCAACGCGCGGGGAGAGGCGGTTTGCGTATTGGGCGCTCTTCCGCTTCCTCGCTCACTGAC
TCGCTGCGCTCGGTCGTTCGGCTGCGGCGAGCGGTATCAGCTCACTCAAAGGCGGTAATACGGTTATCCA
CAGAATCAGGGGATAACGCAGGAAAGAACATGTGAGCAAAAGGCCAGCAAAAGGCCAGGAACCGTAAAAA
GGCCGCGTTGCTGGCGTTTTTCCATAGGCTCCGCCCCCCTGACGAGCATCACAAAAATCGACGCTCAAGT
CAGAGGTGGCGAAACCCGACAGGACTATAAAGATACCAGGCGTTTCCCCCTGGAAGCTCCCTCGTGCGCT
CTCCTGTTCCGACCCTGCCGCTTACCGGATACCTGTCCGCCTTTCTCCCTTCGGGAAGCGTGGCGCTTTC
TCATAGCTCACGCTGTAGGTATCTCAGTTCGGTGTAGGTCGTTCGCTCCAAGCTGGGCTGTGTGCACGAA
CCCCCCGTTCAGCCCGACCGCTGCGCCTTATCCGGTAACTATCGTCTTGAGTCCAACCCGGTAAGACACG
ACTTATCGCCACTGGCAGCAGCCACTGGTAACAGGATTAGCAGAGCGAGGTATGTAGGCGGTGCTACAGA
GTTCTTGAAGTGGTGGCCTAACTACGGCTACACTAGAAGAACAGTATTTGGTATCTGCGCTCTGCTGAAG
CCAGTTACCTTCGGAAAAAGAGTTGGTAGCTCTTGATCCGGCAAACAAACCACCGCTGGTAGCGGTGGTT
TTTTTGTTTGCAAGCAGCAGATTACGCGCAGAAAAAAAGGATCTCAAGAAGATCCTTTGATCTTTTCTAC
GGGGTCTGACGCTCAGTGGAACGAAAACTCACGTTAAGGGATTTTGGTCATGAGATTATCAAAAAGGATC
TTCACCTAGATCCTTTTAAATTAAAAATGAAGTTTTAAATCAATCTAAAGTATATATGAGTAAACTTGGT
CTGACAGTTACCAATGCTTAATCAGTGAGGCACCTATCTCAGCGATCTGTCTATTTCGTTCATCCATAGT
TGCCTGACTCCCCGTCGTGTAGATAACTACGATACGGGAGGGCTTACCATCTGGCCCCAGTGCTGCAATG
ATACCGCGAGACCCACGCTCACCGGCTCCAGATTTATCAGCAATAAACCAGCCAGCCGGAAGGGCCGAGC
GCAGAAGTGGTCCTGCAACTTTATCCGCCTCCATCCAGTCTATTAATTGTTGCCGGGAAGCTAGAGTAAG
TAGTTCGCCAGTTAATAGTTTGCGCAACGTTGTTGCCATTGCTACAGGCATCGTGGTGTCACGCTCGTCG
TTTGGTATGGCTTCATTCAGCTCCGGTTCCCAACGATCAAGGCGAGTTACATGATCCCCCATGTTGTGCA
AAAAAGCGGTTAGCTCCTTCGGTCCTCCGATCGTTGTCAGAAGTAAGTTGGCCGCAGTGTTATCACTCAT
GGTTATGGCAGCACTGCATAATTCTCTTACTGTCATGCCATCCGTAAGATGCTTTTCTGTGACTGGTGAG
TACTCAACCAAGTCATTCTGAGAATAGTGTATGCGGCGACCGAGTTGCTCTTGCCCGGCGTCAATACGGG
ATAATACCGCGCCACATAGCAGAACTTTAAAAGTGCTCATCATTGGAAAACGTTCTTCGGGGCGAAAACT
CTCAAGGATCTTACCGCTGTTGAGATCCAGTTCGATGTAACCCACTCGTGCACCCAACTGATCTTCAGCA
TCTTTTACTTTCACCAGCGTTTCTGGGTGAGCAAAAACAGGAAGGCAAAATGCCGCAAAAAAGGGAATAA
GGGCGACACGGAAATGTTGAATACTCATACTCTTCCTTTTTCAATATTATTGAAGCATTTATCAGGGTTA
TTGTCTCATGAGCGGATACATATTTGAATGTATTTAGAAAAATAAACAAATAGGGGTTCCGCGCACATTT
CCCCGAAAAGTGCCACCTGACGTC
